>Addgene plasmid #99108 | pPAICS-EGFP | depositor full sequence | sequence record 193178 | pPAICS-EGFP sequence 5977 bps
TAGTTATTAATAGTAATCAATTACGGGGTCATTAGTTCATAGCCCATATATGGAGTTCCGCGTTACATAA
CTTACGGTAAATGGCCCGCCTGGCTGACCGCCCAACGACCCCCGCCCATTGACGTCAATAATGACGTATG
TTCCCATAGTAACGCCAATAGGGACTTTCCATTGACGTCAATGGGTGGAGTATTTACGGTAAACTGCCCA
CTTGGCAGTACATCAAGTGTATCATATGCCAAGTACGCCCCCTATTGACGTCAATGACGGTAAATGGCCC
GCCTGGCATTATGCCCAGTACATGACCTTATGGGACTTTCCTACTTGGCAGTACATCTACGTATTAGTCA
TCGCTATTACCATGGTGATGCGGTTTTGGCAGTACATCAATGGGCGTGGATAGCGGTTTGACTCACGGGG
ATTTCCAAGTCTCCACCCCATTGACGTCAATGGGAGTTTGTTTTGGCACCAAAATCAACGGGACTTTCCA
AAATGTCGTAACAACTCCGCCCCATTGACGCAAATGGGCGGTAGGCGTGTACGGTGGGAGGTCTATATAA
GCAGAGCTGGTTTAGTGAACCGTCAGATCCGCTAGCATGGCGACAGCTGAGGTACTGAACATTGGTAAAA
AATTATATGAGGGTAAAACAAAAGAAGTCTACGAATTGTTAGACAGTCCAGGAAAAGTCCTCCTGCAGTC
CAAGGACCAGATTACAGCAGGAAATGCAGCTAGAAAAAACCACCTGGAAGGAAAAGCTGCAATCTCAAAT
AAAATCACCAGTTGTATTTTTCAGTTATTACAGGAAGCAGGTATTAAAACTGCCTTCACCAGAAAATGTG
GGGAGACAGCTTTCATTGCACCGCAGTGTGAAATGATTCCAATTGAATGGGTTTGCAGAAGAATAGCAAC
TGGTTCTTTTCTCAAAAGAAATCCTGGTGTCAAGGAAGGATATAAGTTTTACCCACCTAAAGTGGAGTTG
TTTTTCAAGGATGATGCCAATAATGACCCACAGTGGTCTGAGGAACAGCTGATTGCTGCAAAATTTTGCT
TTGCTGGACTTCTTATAGGCCAGACTGAAGTGGATATCATGAGTCATGCTACACAGGCTATATTTGAAAT
ACTGGAGAAATCCTGGTTGCCCCAGAATTGTACACTGGTTGATATGAAGATTGAATTTGGTGTTGATGTA
ACCACCAAAGAAATTGTTCTTGCTGATGTTATTGACAATGATTCCTGGAGACTCTGGCCATCAGGAGATC
GAAGCCAACAGAAAGACAAACAGTCTTATCGGGACCTCAAAGAAGTAACTCCTGAAGGGCTCCAAATGGT
AAAGAAAAACTTTGAGTGGGTTGCAGAGAGAGTAGAGTTGCTTTTGAAATCAGAAAGTCAGTGCAGGGTT
GTAGTGTTGATGGGCTCTACTTCTGATCTTGGTCACTGTGAAAAAATCAAGAAGGCCTGTGGAAATTTTG
GCATTCCATGTGAACTTCGAGTAACATCTGCGCATAAAGGACCAGATGAAACTCTGAGGATTAAAGCTGA
GTATGAAGGGGATGGCATTCCTACTGTATTTGTGGCAGTGGCAGGCAGAAGTAATGGTTTGGGACCAGTG
ATGTCTGGGAACACTGCATATCCAGTTATCAGCTGTCCTCCCCTCACACCAGACTGGGGAGTTCAGGATG
TGTGGTCTTCTCTTCGACTACCCAGTGGTCTTGGCTGTTCAACCGTACTTTCTCCAGAAGGATCAGCTCA
ATTTGCTGCTCAGATATTTGGGTTAAGCAACCATTTGGTATGGAGCAAACTGCGAGCAAGCATTTTGAAC
ACATGGATTTCCTTGAAGCAGGCTGACAAGAAAATCAGAGAATGTAATTTAGGAATTCTGCAGTCGACGG
TACCGCGGGCCCGGGATCCACCGGTCGCCACCATGGTGAGCAAGGGCGAGGAGCTGTTCACCGGGGTGGT
GCCCATCCTGGTCGAGCTGGACGGCGACGTAAACGGCCACAAGTTCAGCGTGTCCGGCGAGGGCGAGGGC
GATGCCACCTACGGCAAGCTGACCCTGAAGTTCATCTGCACCACCGGCAAGCTGCCCGTGCCCTGGCCCA
CCCTCGTGACCACCCTGACCTACGGCGTGCAGTGCTTCAGCCGCTACCCCGACCACATGAAGCAGCACGA
CTTCTTCAAGTCCGCCATGCCCGAAGGCTACGTCCAGGAGCGCACCATCTTCTTCAAGGACGACGGCAAC
TACAAGACCCGCGCCGAGGTGAAGTTCGAGGGCGACACCCTGGTGAACCGCATCGAGCTGAAGGGCATCG
ACTTCAAGGAGGACGGCAACATCCTGGGGCACAAGCTGGAGTACAACTACAACAGCCACAACGTCTATAT
CATGGCCGACAAGCAGAAGAACGGCATCAAGGTGAACTTCAAGATCCGCCACAACATCGAGGACGGCAGC
GTGCAGCTCGCCGACCACTACCAGCAGAACACCCCCATCGGCGACGGTCCCGTGCTGCTGCCCGACAACC
ACTACCTGAGCACCCAGTCCAAGCTGAGCAAAGACCCCAACGAGAAGCGCGATCACATGGTCCTGAAGGA
GCGCGTGACCGCCGCCGGGATCACTCTCGGCATGGACGAGCTGTACAAGTAAAGCGGCCGCGACTCTAGA
TCATAATCAGCCATACCACATTTGTAGAGGTTTTACTTGCTTTAAAAAACCTCCCACACCTCCCCCTGAA
CCTGAAACATAAAATGAATGCAATTGTTGTTGTTAACTTGTTTATTGCAGCTTATAATGGTTACAAATAA
AGCAATAGCATCACAAATTTCACAAATAAAGCATTTTTTTCACTGCATTCTAGTTGTGGTTTGTCCAAAC
TCATCAATGTATCTTAAGGCGTAAATTGTAAGCGTTAATATTTTGTTAAAATTCGCGTTAAATTTTTGTT
AAATCAGCTCATTTTTTAACCAATAGGCCGAAATCGGCAAAATCCCTTATAAATCAAAAGAATAGACCGA
GATAGGGT
[37 nt withheld, positions 3019-3055]
AAAGAACGTGGACTCCAACGTCAAAGG
[49 nt withheld, positions 3083-3131]
T
[91 nt withheld, positions 3133-3223]
G
[124 nt withheld, positions 3225-3348]
CAGGTGGCACTTTTCGGGGAAATGTGCGCGGAACCCCTATTTGTTTATTTTTCTAAATACATTCAAATAT
GTATCCGCTCATGAGACAATAACCCTGATAAATGCTTCAATAATATTGAAAAAGGAAGAGTCCTGAGGCG
GAAAGAACCAGCTGTGGAATGTGTGTCAGTTAGGGTGTGGAAAGTCCCCAGGCTCCCCAGCAGGCAGAAG
TATGCAAAGCATGCATCTCAATTAGTCAGCAACCAGGTGTGGAAAGTCCCCAGGCTCCCCAGCAGGCAGA
AGTATGCAAAGCATGCATCTCAATTAGTCAGCAACCATAGTCCCGCCCCTAACTCCGCCCATCCCGCCCC
TAACTCCGCCCAGTTCCGCCCATTCTCCGCCCCATGGCTGACTAATTTTTTTTATTTATGCAGAGGCCGA
GGCCGCCTCGGCCTCTGAGCTATTCCAGAAGTAGTGAGGAGGCTTTTTTGGAGGCCTAGGCTTTTGCAAA
GATCGATCAAGAGACAGGATGAGGATCGTTTCGCATGATTGAACAAGATGGATTGCACGCAGGTTCTCCG
GCCGCTTGGGTGGAGAGGCTATTCGGCTATGACTGGGCACAACAGACAATCGGCTGCTCTGATGCCGCCG
TGTTCCGGCTGTCAGCGCAGGGGCGCCCGGTTCTTTTTGTCAAGACCGACCTGTCCGGTGCCCTGAATGA
ACTGCAAGACGAGGCAGCGCGGCTATCGTGGCTGGCCACGACGGGCGTTCCTTGCGCAGCTGTGCTCGAC
GTTGTCACTGAAGCGGGAAGGGACTGGCTGCTATTGGGCGAAGTGCCGGGGCAGGATCTCCTGTCATCTC
ACCTTGCTCCTGCCGAGAAAGTATCCATCATGGCTGATGCAATGCGGCGGCTGCATACGCTTGATCCGGC
TACCTGCCCATTCGACCACCAAGCGAAACATCGCATCGAGCGAGCACGTACTCGGATGGAAGCCGGTCTT
GTCGATCAGGATGATCTGGACGAAGAGCATCAGGGGCTCGCGCCAGCCGAACTGTTCGCCAGGCTCAAGG
CGAGCATGCCCGACGGCGAGGATCTCGTCGTGACCCATGGCGATGCCTGCTTGCCGAATATCATGGTGGA
AAATGGCCGCTTTTCTGGATTCATCGACTGTGGCCGGCTGGGTGTGGCGGACCGCTATCAGGACATAGCG
TTGGCTACCCGTGATATTGCTGAAGAGCTTGGCGGCGAATGGGCTGACCGCTTCCTCGTGCTTTACGGTA
TCGCCGCTCCCGATTCGCAGCGCATCGCCTTCTATCGCCTTCTTGACGAGTTCTTCTGAGCGGGACTCTG
GGGTTCGAAATGACCGACCAAGCGACGCCCAACCTGCCATCACGAGATTTCGATTCCACCGCCGCCTTCT
ATGAAAGGTTGGGCTTCGGAATCGTTTTCCGGGACGCCGGCTGGATGATCCTCCAGCGCGGGGATCTCAT
GCTGGAGTTCTTCGCCCACCCTAGGGGGAGGCTAACTGAAACACGGAAGGAGACAATACCGGAAGGAACC
CGCGCTATGACGGCAATAAAAAGACAGAATAAAACGCACGGTGTTGGGTCGTTTGTTCATAAACGCGGGG
TTCGGTCCCAGGGCTGGCACTCTGTCGATACCCCACCGAGACCCCATTGGGGCCAATACGCCCGCGTTTC
TTCCTTTTCCCCACCCCACCCCCCAAGTTCGGGTGAAGGCCCAGGGCTCGCAGCCAACGTCGGGGCGGCA
GGCCCTGCCATAGCCTCAGGTTACTCATATATACTTTAGATTGATTTAAAACTTCATTTTTAATTTAAAA
GGATCTAGGTGAAGATCCTTTTTGATAATCTCATGACCAAAATCCCTTAACGTGAGTTTTCGTTCCACTG
AGCGTCAGACCCCGTAGAAAAGATCAAAGGATCTTCTTGAGATCCTTTTTTTCTGCGCGTAATCTGCTGC
TTGCAAACAAAAAAACCACCGCTACCAGCGGTGGTTTGTTTGCCGGATCAAGAGCTACCAACTCTTTTTC
CGAAGGTAACTGGCTTCAGCAGAGCGCAGATACCAAATACTGTCCTTCTAGTGTAGCCGTAGTTAGGCCA
CCACTTCAAGAACTCTGTAGCACCGCCTACATACCTCGCTCTGCTAATCCTGTTACCAGTGGCTGCTGCC
AGTGGCGATAAGTCGTGTCTTACCGGGTTGGACTCAAGACGATAGTTACCGGATAAGGCGCAGCGGTCGG
GCTGAACGGGGGGTTCGTGCACACAGCCCAGCTTGGAGCGAACGACCTACACCGAACTGAGATACCTACA
GCGTGAGCTATGAGAAAGCGCCACGCTTCCCGAAGGGAGAAAGGCGGACAGGTATCCGGTAAGCGGCAGG
GTCGGAACAGGAGAGCGCACGAGGGAGCTTCCAGGGGGAAACGCCTGGTATCTTTATAGTCCTGTCGGGT
TTCGCCACCTCTGACTTGAGCGTCGATTTTTGTGATGCTCGTCAGGGGGGCGGAGCCTATGGAAAAACGC
CAGCAACGCGGCCTTTTTACGGTTCCTGGCCTTTTGCTGGCCTTTTGCTCACATGTTCTTTCCTGCGTTA
TCCCCTGATTCTGTGGATAACCGTATTACCGCCATGCAT
Features (pLannotate 1.2.2; 15 found; start..end, strand, type, name):
     61..364     +  enhancer       CMV enhancer: human cytomegalovirus immediate early enhancer
    365..568     +  promoter       CMV promoter: human cytomegalovirus (CMV) immediate early promoter
    597..1871    +  CDS            PAICS: PUR6_HUMAN - Also known as ADE2, AIRC, PAIS. Experimental evidence at protein level: Swiss-Prot protein existence level 1. From Homo sapiens (Human).
   1873..1909    +  misc_feature   MCS (fragment): multiple cloning site
   1923..2642    +  CDS            mEGFP: enhanced GFP with monomerizing A206K mutation (Zacharias et al., 2002) mammalian codon-optimized
   2659..2742    +  CDS            large T antigen (fragment): large T antigen from SV40 (simian virus 40)
   2765..2886    +  polyA_signal   SV40 poly(A) signal: SV40 polyadenylation signal
   2920..3348    -  rep_origin     f1 ori (sequence partly withheld): f1 bacteriophage origin of replication; arrow indicates direction of (+) strand synthesis
   3375..3479    +  promoter       AmpR promoter: bla
   3481..3838    +  promoter       SV40 promoter: SV40 enhancer and early promoter
   3873..4667    +  CDS            NeoR/KanR: aminoglycoside phosphotransferase from Tn5; aph(3')-II (or nptII); confers resistance to neomycin, kanamycin, and G418 (Geneticin®)
   4688..4840    +  CDS            ble (fragment): BLE_KLEPN - Experimental evidence at protein level: Swiss-Prot protein existence level 1. Binding protein with a strong affinity to the bleomycin family of antibiotics. Binds to CL990; an antimitotic-antibiotic compound. From Klebsiella pneumoniae.
   4899..4946    +  polyA_signal   HSV TK poly(A) signal: herpes simplex virus thymidine kinase polyadenylation signal (Cole and Stacy, 1985)
   5037..5053    -  polyA_signal   bGH poly(A) signal (fragment): bovine growth hormone polyadenylation signal
   5275..5863    +  rep_origin     ori: high-copy-number ColE1/pMB1/pBR322/pUC origin of replication
