>Addgene plasmid #99108 | pPAICS-EGFP | addgene full sequence | sequence record 197930 | Addgene NGS Result
TATTAATAGTAATCAATTACGGGGTCATTAGTTCATAGCCCATATATGGAGTTCCGCGTTACATAACTTA
CGGTAAATGGCCCGCCTGGCTGACCGCCCAACGACCCCCGCCCATTGACGTCAATAATGACGTATGTTCC
CATAGTAACGCCAATAGGGACTTTCCATTGACGTCAATGGGTGGAGTATTTACGGTAAACTGCCCACTTG
GCAGTACATCAAGTGTATCATATGCCAAGTACGCCCCCTATTGACGTCAATGACGGTAAATGGCCCGCCT
GGCATTATGCCCAGTACATGACCTTATGGGACTTTCCTACTTGGCAGTACATCTACGTATTAGTCATCGC
TATTACCATGGTGATGCGGTTTTGGCAGTACATCAATGGGCGTGGATAGCGGTTTGACTCACGGGGATTT
CCAAGTCTCCACCCCATTGACGTCAATGGGAGTTTGTTTTGGCACCAAAATCAACGGGACTTTCCAAAAT
GTCGTAACAACTCCGCCCCATTGACGCAAATGGGCGGTAGGCGTGTACGGTGGGAGGTCTATATAAGCAG
AGCTGGTTTAGTGAACCGTCAGATCCGCTAGCATGGCGACAGCTGAGGTACTGAACATTGGTAAAAAATT
ATATGAGGGTAAAACAAAAGAAGTCTACGAATTGTTAGACAGTCCAGGAAAAGTCCTCCTGCAGTCCAAG
GACCAGATTACAGCAGGAAATGCAGCTAGAAAAAACCACCTGGAAGGAAAAGCTGCAATCTCAAATAAAA
TCACCAGTTGTATTTTTCAGTTATTACAGGAAGCAGGTATTAAAACTGCCTTCACCAGAAAATGTGGGGA
GACAGCTTTCATTGCACCGCAGTGTGAAATGATTCCAATTGAATGGGTTTGCAGAAGAATAGCAACTGGT
TCTTTTCTCAAAAGAAATCCTGGTGTCAAGGAAGGATATAAGTTTTACCCACCTAAAGTGGAGTTGTTTT
TCAAGGATGATGCCAATAATGACCCACAGTGGTCTGAGGAACAGCTGATTGCTGCAAAATTTTGCTTTGC
TGGACTTCTTATAGGCCAGACTGAAGTGGATATCATGAGTCATGCTACACAGGCTATATTTGAAATACTG
GAGAAATCCTGGTTGCCCCAGAATTGTACACTGGTTGATATGAAGATTGAATTTGGTGTTGATGTAACCA
CCAAAGAAATTGTTCTTGCTGATGTTATTGACAATGATTCCTGGAGACTCTGGCCATCAGGAGATCGAAG
CCAACAGAAAGACAAACAGTCTTATCGGGACCTCAAAGAAGTAACTCCTGAAGGGCTCCAAATGGTAAAG
AAAAACTTTGAGTGGGTTGCAGAGAGAGTAGAGTTGCTTTTGAAATCAGAAAGTCAGTGCAGGGTTGTAG
TGTTGATGGGCTCTACTTCTGATCTTGGTCACTGTGAAAAAATCAAGAAGGCCTGTGGAAATTTTGGCAT
TCCATGTGAACTTCGAGTAACATCTGCGCATAAAGGACCAGATGAAACTCTGAGGATTAAAGCTGAGTAT
GAAGGGGATGGCATTCCTACTGTATTTGTGGCAGTGGCAGGCAGAAGTAATGGTTTGGGACCAGTGATGT
CTGGGAACACTGCATATCCAGTTATCAGCTGTCCTCCCCTCACACCAGACTGGGGAGTTCAGGATGTGTG
GTCTTCTCTTCGACTACCCAGTGGTCTTGGCTGTTCAACCGTACTTTCTCCAGAAGGATCAGCTCAATTT
GCTGCTCAGATATTTGGGTTAAGCAACCATTTGGTATGGAGCAAACTGCGAGCAAGCATTTTGAACACAT
GGATTTCCTTGAAGCAGGCTGACAAGAAAATCAGAGAATGTAATTTAGGAATTCTGCAGTCGACGGTACC
GCGGGCCCGGGATCCACCGGTCGCCACCATGGTGAGCAAGGGCGAGGAGCTGTTCACCGGGGTGGTGCCC
ATCCTGGTCGAGCTGGACGGCGACGTAAACGGCCACAAGTTCAGCGTGTCCGGCGAGGGCGAGGGCGATG
CCACCTACGGCAAGCTGACCCTGAAGTTCATCTGCACCACCGGCAAGCTGCCCGTGCCCTGGCCCACCCT
CGTGACCACCCTGACCTACGGCGTGCAGTGCTTCAGCCGCTACCCCGACCACATGAAGCAGCACGACTTC
TTCAAGTCCGCCATGCCCGAAGGCTACGTCCAGGAGCGCACCATCTTCTTCAAGGACGACGGCAACTACA
AGACCCGCGCCGAGGTGAAGTTCGAGGGCGACACCCTGGTGAACCGCATCGAGCTGAAGGGCATCGACTT
CAAGGAGGACGGCAACATCCTGGGGCACAAGCTGGAGTACAACTACAACAGCCACAACGTCTATATCATG
GCCGACAAGCAGAAGAACGGCATCAAGGTGAACTTCAAGATCCGCCACAACATCGAGGACGGCAGCGTGC
AGCTCGCCGACCACTACCAGCAGAACACCCCCATCGGCGACGGTCCCGTGCTGCTGCCCGACAACCACTA
CCTGAGCACCCAGTCCAAGCTGAGCAAAGACCCCAACGAGAAGCGCGATCACATGGTCCTGAAGGAGCGC
GTGACCGCCGCCGGGATCACTCTCGGCATGGACGAGCTGTACAAGTAAAGCGGCCGCGACTCTAGATCAT
AATCAGCCATACCACATTTGTAGAGGTTTTACTTGCTTTAAAAAACCTCCCACACCTCCCCCTGAACCTG
AAACATAAAATGAATGCAATTGTTGTTGTTAACTTGTTTATTGCAGCTTATAATGGTTACAAATAAAGCA
ATAGCATCACAAATTTCACAAATAAAGCATTTTTTTCACTGCATTCTAGTTGTGGTTTGTCCAAACTCAT
CAATGTATCTTAAGGCGTAAATTGTAAGCGTTAATATTTTGTTAAAATTCGCGTTAAATTTTTGTTAAAT
CAGCTCATTTTTTAACCAATAGGCCGAAATCGGCAAAATCCCTTATAAATCAAAAGAATAGACCGAGATA
GGGT
[37 nt withheld, positions 3015-3051]
AAAGAACGTGGACTCCAACGTCAAAGG
[49 nt withheld, positions 3079-3127]
T
[91 nt withheld, positions 3129-3219]
G
[124 nt withheld, positions 3221-3344]
CAGGTGGCACTTTTCGGGGAAATGTGCGCGGAACCCCTATTTGTTTATTTTTCTAAATACATTCAAATAT
GTATCCGCTCATGAGACAATAACCCTGATAAATGCTTCAATAATATTGAAAAAGGAAGAGTCCTGAGGCG
GAAAGAACCAGCTGTGGAATGTGTGTCAGTTAGGGTGTGGAAAGTCCCCAGGCTCCCCAGCAGGCAGAAG
TATGCAAAGCATGCATCTCAATTAGTCAGCAACCAGGTGTGGAAAGTCCCCAGGCTCCCCAGCAGGCAGA
AGTATGCAAAGCATGCATCTCAATTAGTCAGCAACCATAGTCCCGCCCCTAACTCCGCCCATCCCGCCCC
TAACTCCGCCCAGTTCCGCCCATTCTCCGCCCCATGGCTGACTAATTTTTTTTATTTATGCAGAGGCCGA
GGCCGCCTCGGCCTCTGAGCTATTCCAGAAGTAGTGAGGAGGCTTTTTTGGAGGCCTAGGCTTTTGCAAA
GATCGATCAAGAGACAGGATGAGGATCGTTTCGCATGATTGAACAAGATGGATTGCACGCAGGTTCTCCG
GCCGCTTGGGTGGAGAGGCTATTCGGCTATGACTGGGCACAACAGACAATCGGCTGCTCTGATGCCGCCG
TGTTCCGGCTGTCAGCGCAGGGGCGCCCGGTTCTTTTTGTCAAGACCGACCTGTCCGGTGCCCTGAATGA
ACTGCAAGACGAGGCAGCGCGGCTATCGTGGCTGGCCACGACGGGCGTTCCTTGCGCAGCTGTGCTCGAC
GTTGTCACTGAAGCGGGAAGGGACTGGCTGCTATTGGGCGAAGTGCCGGGGCAGGATCTCCTGTCATCTC
ACCTTGCTCCTGCCGAGAAAGTATCCATCATGGCTGATGCAATGCGGCGGCTGCATACGCTTGATCCGGC
TACCTGCCCATTCGACCACCAAGCGAAACATCGCATCGAGCGAGCACGTACTCGGATGGAAGCCGGTCTT
GTCGATCAGGATGATCTGGACGAAGAGCATCAGGGGCTCGCGCCAGCCGAACTGTTCGCCAGGCTCAAGG
CGAGCATGCCCGACGGCGAGGATCTCGTCGTGACCCATGGCGATGCCTGCTTGCCGAATATCATGGTGGA
AAATGGCCGCTTTTCTGGATTCATCGACTGTGGCCGGCTGGGTGTGGCGGACCGCTATCAGGACATAGCG
TTGGCTACCCGTGATATTGCTGAAGAGCTTGGCGGCGAATGGGCTGACCGCTTCCTCGTGCTTTACGGTA
TCGCCGCTCCCGATTCGCAGCGCATCGCCTTCTATCGCCTTCTTGACGAGTTCTTCTGAGCGGGACTCTG
GGGTTCGAAATGACCGACCAAGCGACGCCCAACCTGCCATCACGAGATTTCGATTCCACCGCCGCCTTCT
ATGAAAGGTTGGGCTTCGGAATCGTTTTCCGGGACGCCGGCTGGATGATCCTCCAGCGCGGGGATCTCAT
GCTGGAGTTCTTCGCCCACCCTAGGGGGAGGCTAACTGAAACACGGAAGGAGACAATACCGGAAGGAACC
CGCGCTATGACGGCAATAAAAAGACAGAATAAAACGCACGGTGTTGGGTCGTTTGTTCATAAACGCGGGG
TTCGGTCCCAGGGCTGGCACTCTGTCGATACCCCACCGAGACCCCATTGGGGCCAATACGCCCGCGTTTC
TTCCTTTTCCCCACCCCACCCCCCAAGTTCGGGTGAAGGCCCAGGGCTCGCAGCCAACGTCGGGGCGGCA
GGCCCTGCCATAGCCTCAGGTTACTCATATATACTTTAGATTGATTTAAAACTTCATTTTTAATTTAAAA
GGATCTAGGTGAAGATCCTTTTTGATAATCTCATGACCAAAATCCCTTAACGTGAGTTTTCGTTCCACTG
AGCGTCAGACCCCGTAGAAAAGATCAAAGGATCTTCTTGAGATCCTTTTTTTCTGCGCGTAATCTGCTGC
TTGCAAACAAAAAAACCACCGCTACCAGCGGTGGTTTGTTTGCCGGATCAAGAGCTACCAACTCTTTTTC
CGAAGGTAACTGGCTTCAGCAGAGCGCAGATACCAAATACTGTTCTTCTAGTGTAGCCGTAGTTAGGCCA
CCACTTCAAGAACTCTGTAGCACCGCCTACATACCTCGCTCTGCTAATCCTGTTACCAGTGGCTGCTGCC
AGTGGCGATAAGTCGTGTCTTACCGGGTTGGACTCAAGACGATAGTTACCGGATAAGGCGCAGCGGTCGG
GCTGAACGGGGGGTTCGTGCACACAGCCCAGCTTGGAGCGAACGACCTACACCGAACTGAGATACCTACA
GCGTGAGCTATGAGAAAGCGCCACGCTTCCCGAAGGGAGAAAGGCGGACAGGTATCCGGTAAGCGGCAGG
GTCGGAACAGGAGAGCGCACGAGGGAGCTTCCAGGGGGAAACGCCTGGTATCTTTATAGTCCTGTCGGGT
TTCGCCACCTCTGACTTGAACGTCGATTTTTGTGATGCTCGTCAGGGGGGCGGAGCCTATGGAAAAACGC
CAGCAACGCGGCCTTTTTACGGTTCCTGGCCTTTTGCTGGCCTTTTGCTCACATGTTCTTTCCTGCGTTA
TCCCCTGATTCTGTGGATAACCGTATTACCGCCATGCATTAGT
Features (pLannotate 1.2.2; 15 found; start..end, strand, type, name):
     57..360     +  enhancer       CMV enhancer: human cytomegalovirus immediate early enhancer
    361..564     +  promoter       CMV promoter: human cytomegalovirus (CMV) immediate early promoter
    593..1867    +  CDS            PAICS: PUR6_HUMAN - Also known as ADE2, AIRC, PAIS. Experimental evidence at protein level: Swiss-Prot protein existence level 1. From Homo sapiens (Human).
   1869..1905    +  misc_feature   MCS (fragment): multiple cloning site
   1919..2638    +  CDS            mEGFP: enhanced GFP with monomerizing A206K mutation (Zacharias et al., 2002) mammalian codon-optimized
   2655..2738    +  CDS            large T antigen (fragment): large T antigen from SV40 (simian virus 40)
   2761..2882    +  polyA_signal   SV40 poly(A) signal: SV40 polyadenylation signal
   2916..3344    -  rep_origin     f1 ori (sequence partly withheld): f1 bacteriophage origin of replication; arrow indicates direction of (+) strand synthesis
   3371..3475    +  promoter       AmpR promoter: bla
   3477..3834    +  promoter       SV40 promoter: SV40 enhancer and early promoter
   3869..4663    +  CDS            NeoR/KanR: aminoglycoside phosphotransferase from Tn5; aph(3')-II (or nptII); confers resistance to neomycin, kanamycin, and G418 (Geneticin®)
   4684..4836    +  CDS            ble (fragment): BLE_KLEPN - Experimental evidence at protein level: Swiss-Prot protein existence level 1. Binding protein with a strong affinity to the bleomycin family of antibiotics. Binds to CL990; an antimitotic-antibiotic compound. From Klebsiella pneumoniae.
   4895..4942    +  polyA_signal   HSV TK poly(A) signal: herpes simplex virus thymidine kinase polyadenylation signal (Cole and Stacy, 1985)
   5033..5049    -  polyA_signal   bGH poly(A) signal (fragment): bovine growth hormone polyadenylation signal
   5271..5859    +  rep_origin     ori: high-copy-number ColE1/pMB1/pBR322/pUC origin of replication
