[The description below was written by a language model from this plasmid's Addgene catalogue record and pLannotate feature annotations shown in this document.]
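Description:
pPAICS-EGFP is a mammalian expression plasmid of 5,977 bp, built on the Clontech pEGFP-N1 backbone, that produces human PAICS fused at its C terminus to a monomerized EGFP. PAICS is the bifunctional phosphoribosylaminoimidazole carboxylase / phosphoribosylaminoimidazolesuccinocarboxamide synthase of de novo purine biosynthesis. Its 1,275 bp coding sequence was inserted between the NheI and EcoRI sites, both of which remain intact. It lies directly downstream of the human cytomegalovirus immediate early enhancer and promoter. A short remnant of the multiple cloning site links it to the fluorescent protein, and the transcript ends at an SV40 polyadenylation signal. The catalogue record states that the EGFP carries A206K, L221K and F223R substitutions to minimize dimerization, which reduces the chance that the tag itself drives self-association of the fusion. The feature annotation accordingly identifies the reporter as mEGFP.

The plasmid replicates in E. coli from a high-copy ColE1/pUC-type origin and also carries an f1 phage origin. One Tn5 aminoglycoside phosphotransferase gene (NeoR/KanR) provides both selections. A bacterial bla-type promoter drives it for kanamycin resistance in bacteria, and the SV40 enhancer/early promoter drives it for G418 selection in mammalian cells, with an HSV TK polyadenylation signal terminating the cassette. The depositor's sequence and the repository's sequencing result are the same length and show the same fifteen features, offset by only four bases. Some of these are short fragment hits typical of this backbone. The construct is intended for transfection and live-cell fluorescence imaging of PAICS localization, and the associated publication concerns reversible compartmentalization of de novo purine biosynthetic enzymes in living cells.
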