Addgene plasmid #99108: pPAICS-EGFP
Purpose: Expresses human PAICS-EGFP fusion in mammalian cells
Depositing lab: Stephen Benkovic. Depositing organization: Pennsylvania State University. Publication: Reversible compartmentalization of de novo purine biosynthetic complexes in living cells. An S, Kumar R, Sheets ED, Benkovic SJ. Science. 2008 Apr 4;320(5872):103-6. doi: 10.1126/science.1152241. PubMed 18388293.
Backbone
  Vector backbone: pEGFP-N1
  Backbone manufacturer: Clontech
  Backbone size w/o insert (bp): 4733
  Total vector size (bp): 5977
  Modifications to backbone: A206K, L221K, and F223R mutations in EGFP gene to minimize dimerization
  Vector type: Mammalian Expression
  Selectable markers: Neomycin (select with G418)
Growth in bacteria
  Bacterial resistance: Kanamycin, 50 μg/mL
  Growth temperature: 37°C
  Growth strain: DH5alpha
  Copy number: Unknown
Gene/Insert
  Gene/Insert name: PAICS (alt name: phosphoribosylaminoimidazole carboxylase and phosphoribosylaminoimidazolesuccinocarboxamide synthase)
  Species: H. sapiens (human)
  Insert size (bp): 1275
  GenBank ID: NM_006452
  Entrez Gene: PAICS (a.k.a. ADE2, ADE2H1, AIRC, PAICSD, PAIS)
  Promoter: CMV
  Tag / fusion protein: EGFP (enhanced green fluorescent protein) (C terminal on backbone)
  Cloning method: Restriction Enzyme; 5′ cloning site NheI (not destroyed); 3′ cloning site EcoRI (not destroyed)
  Sequencing primers: 5′ CGCAAATGGGCGGTAGGCGTG
Terms and licenses: Academic/Nonprofit Terms; Industry Terms: Not Available to Industry
How to cite: pPAICS-EGFP was a gift from Stephen Benkovic (Addgene plasmid # 99108 ; http://n2t.net/addgene:99108 ; RRID:Addgene_99108)
